Addgene plasmid #47443: Flag-JunWT-Myc
Purpose: mammalian expression of WT c-Jun
Depositing lab: Axel Behrens. Depositing organization: Cancer Research UK. Publication: c-Jun N-terminal phosphorylation antagonises recruitment of the Mbd3/NuRD repressor complex. Aguilera C, Nakagawa K, Sancho R, Chakraborty A, Hendrich B, Behrens A. Nature. 2011 Jan 13;469(7329):231-5. doi: 10.1038/nature09607. Epub 2011 Jan 2. PubMed 21196933.
Backbone
  Vector backbone: pCMV-Tag2A
  Backbone size w/o insert (bp): 4300
  Vector type: Mammalian Expression
  Selectable markers: Neomycin (select with G418)
Growth in bacteria
  Bacterial resistance: Kanamycin, 50 μg/mL
  Growth temperature: 37°C
  Growth strain: DH5alpha
  Copy number: High Copy
Gene/Insert
  Gene/Insert name: Jun (alt names: c-Jun; AP-1; Junc)
  Species: M. musculus (mouse)
  Entrez Gene: Jun (a.k.a. AP-1, Junc, c-jun)
  Promoter: CMV
  Tag / fusion protein: Flag (N terminal on backbone); myc (C terminal on insert)
  Cloning method: Restriction Enzyme; 5′ cloning site EcoRV (destroyed during cloning); 3′ cloning site SalI (not destroyed)
  Sequencing primers: 5′ CMV-F; 3′ SV40pA-R
Terms and licenses: Academic/Nonprofit Terms; Industry Terms: Not Available to Industry
How to cite: Flag-JunWT-Myc was a gift from Axel Behrens (Addgene plasmid # 47443 ; http://n2t.net/addgene:47443 ; RRID:Addgene_47443)
