[The description below was written by a language model from this plasmid's Addgene catalogue record and the feature table of its GenBank file.]
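Description:
Flag-JunWT-Myc is a mammalian expression plasmid built on the pCMV-Tag2A backbone (about 4.3 kb without insert) that carries wild-type mouse c-Jun (Jun, a component of the AP-1 transcription factor) under control of the CMV promoter. It is a high-copy plasmid propagated in E. coli under kanamycin selection, and it provides a neomycin resistance marker so that transfected mammalian cells can be selected with G418. The Jun coding sequence was inserted by restriction cloning between EcoRV, which was destroyed in the process, and SalI, which was retained. This places it in frame with the backbone-encoded N-terminal FLAG epitope, while a C-terminal Myc epitope was supplied on the insert, so the protein is tagged at both ends and can be detected or immunoprecipitated through either tag.

The sequence records held for this plasmid are two short partial reads rather than the full construct. One covers the 5′ junction and shows the end of the CMV promoter (annotated automatically as a truncated CMVd3 fragment, probably because the read captures only the promoter's last few dozen bases), a T3 promoter, a Kozak consensus and the FLAG tag with its enterokinase cleavage site. The other is read from the opposite strand and shows a T7 promoter and the Myc tag in reverse orientation, consistent with the T3 and T7 promoters flanking the cloning site. The Jun coding region, origin of replication, resistance cassette and polyadenylation signal are not annotated in these fragments.

The stated purpose is expression of wild-type c-Jun in mammalian cells. The associated publication concerns how c-Jun N-terminal phosphorylation affects recruitment of the Mbd3/NuRD repressor complex, for which a wild-type construct would plausibly act as a reference.
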