LOCUS       Exported 564 bp ds-DNA linear SYN 22-MAY-2021
DEFINITION  mammalian expression of WT c-Jun.
ACCESSION   .
VERSION     .
KEYWORDS    Flag-JunWT-Myc
SOURCE      synthetic DNA construct
  ORGANISM  synthetic DNA construct
REFERENCE   1 (bases 1 to 564)
  AUTHORS   Aguilera C, Nakagawa K, Sancho R, Chakraborty A, Hendrich B, Behrens
            A
  TITLE     c-Jun N-terminal phosphorylation antagonises recruitment of the
            Mbd3/NuRD repressor complex.
  JOURNAL   Nature. 2011 Jan 13;469(7329):231-5. doi: 10.1038/nature09607. Epub
            2011 Jan 2.
  PUBMED    21196933
REFERENCE   2 (bases 1 to 564)
  AUTHORS   .
  TITLE     Direct Submission
  JOURNAL   Exported May 22, 2021 from SnapGene Server 1.1.58
            http://www.snapgene.com
FEATURES             Location/Qualifiers
     source          1..564
                     /organism="synthetic DNA construct"
                     /mol_type="other DNA"
     promoter        2..46
                     /label=CMVd3 promoter
                     /note="truncated human cytomegalovirus (CMV) immediate
                     early promoter that yields strongly reduced expression
                     relative to the full-length promoter"
     promoter        92..110
                     /label=T3 promoter
                     /note="promoter for bacteriophage T3 RNA polymerase"
     regulatory      145..154
                     /regulatory_class="other"
                     /note="vertebrate consensus sequence for strong initiation
                     of translation (Kozak, 1987)"
     CDS             154..177
                     /codon_start=1
                     /product="FLAG(R) epitope tag, followed by an enterokinase
                     cleavage site"
                     /label=FLAG
                     /translation="DYKDDDDK"
ORIGIN
        1 aatgggcggt aggcgtgtac ggtgggaggt ctatataagc agagctggtt tagtgaaccg
       61 tcagatccgc tagcgattac gccaagctcg aaattaaccc tcactaaagg gaacaaaagc
      121 tggagctcca ccgcggtggc ggccgccacc atggattaca aggatgacga cgataaggcc
      181 cgggcggatc ccccgggctg caggaattcg atgactgcaa agatggaaac gaccttctac
      241 gacgatgccc tcaacgcctc gttcctccag tccgagagcg gtgcctacgg ctacagtaac
      301 cctaagatcc taaaacagag catgaccttg aacctggccg acccggtggg cagtctgaag
      361 ccgcacctcc gcgccaagaa ctcggacctt ctcacgtcgc ccgacgtcgg gctgctcaag
      421 ctggcgtcgc cggagctgga gcgcctgatc atccagtcca gcaatgggca catcaccact
      481 acaccgaccc ccacccagtt cttgtgcccc aagaacgtga ccgacgagca ggagggcttc
      541 gccgagggct tcgtgcgcgc cctg
//
