LOCUS       Exported 908 bp ds-DNA linear SYN 22-MAY-2021
DEFINITION  mammalian expression of WT c-Jun.
ACCESSION   .
VERSION     .
KEYWORDS    Flag-JunWT-Myc
SOURCE      synthetic DNA construct
  ORGANISM  synthetic DNA construct
REFERENCE   1 (bases 1 to 908)
  AUTHORS   Aguilera C, Nakagawa K, Sancho R, Chakraborty A, Hendrich B, Behrens
            A
  TITLE     c-Jun N-terminal phosphorylation antagonises recruitment of the
            Mbd3/NuRD repressor complex.
  JOURNAL   Nature. 2011 Jan 13;469(7329):231-5. doi: 10.1038/nature09607. Epub
            2011 Jan 2.
  PUBMED    21196933
REFERENCE   2 (bases 1 to 908)
  AUTHORS   .
  TITLE     Direct Submission
  JOURNAL   Exported May 22, 2021 from SnapGene Server 1.1.58
            http://www.snapgene.com
FEATURES             Location/Qualifiers
     source          1..908
                     /organism="synthetic DNA construct"
                     /mol_type="other DNA"
     primer_bind     292..311
                     /label=T7
                     /note="T7 promoter, forward primer"
     promoter        292..310
                     /label=T7 promoter
                     /note="promoter for bacteriophage T7 RNA polymerase"
     CDS             complement(384..413)
                     /codon_start=1
                     /product="Myc (human c-Myc proto-oncogene) epitope tag"
                     /label=Myc
                     /translation="EQKLISEEDL"
ORIGIN
        1 agctgcaata aacaagttaa caacaacaat tgcattcatt ttatgtttca ggttcagggg
       61 gaggtgtggg aggtttttta aagcaagtaa aacctctaca aatgtggtat ggctgattat
      121 gatcatgaac agactgtgag gactgagggg cctgaaatga gccttgggac tgtgaatcta
      181 aaatacacaa acaattagaa tcagtagttt aacacattat acacttaaaa attggatctc
      241 cattcgccat tcaggctgcg caactgttgg gaagggcgat cgagtgaatt gtaatacgac
      301 tcactatagg gcgaattggg tacacttacc tggtacctta attaattaag gtaccgggcc
      361 ccccctcgag gtcgacctca tcacaggtcc tcctccgaga tcagcttctg ctcaaacgtt
      421 tgcaactgct gcgttagcat gagttggcac ccactgttaa cgtggttcat gactttctgc
      481 ttaagctgtg ccacctgttc cctgagcatg ttggccgtgg atgccagctc ggagttttgc
      541 gctttcaagg ttttcacttt ttcctctagc cgagcgatcc gctccagctt ccttttccgg
      601 cacttggagg cggcaatgcg gttcctcatg cgcttcctct ctgccttgat ccgctcctga
      661 gactccatgt cgatagggga caggggcggc gtctctcccg gcatctccgg cacggtctgc
      721 ggctcttcct tcagggcttg cagccgcggg tgctgcaccg ggatctgttg gggcaagtgg
      781 tgcggcggct gaggcggctg ctgctgctgc tgcggctgcg agggaaaggc cagcccggcc
      841 gcgccatagg agggcgcccc accgccgctg ctcagcgcac ccgggttgaa gttgctgagg
      901 ttggcgta
//
