>Addgene plasmid #47443 | Flag-JunWT-Myc | depositor partial sequence | sequence record 67670 | end of Jun (myc tag)
GGGGGGCGGCCTCCTATGGCGCGGCCGGGCTGGCCTTTCCCTCGCAGCCGCAGCAGCAGCAGCAGCCGCC
TNTTNCCGCCGCACCACTTGCCCCAACAGATCCCGGTGCAGCACCCGCGGCTGCAAGCCCTGAAGGAAGA
GCCGCAGACCGTGCCGGAGATGCCGGGAGAGACGCCGCCCCTGTCCCCTATCGACATGGAGTCTCAGGAG
CGGATCAAGGCAGAGAGGAAGCGCATGAGGAACCGCATTGCCGCCTCCAAGTGCCGGAAAAGGAAGCTGG
AGCGGATCGCTCGGCTAGAGGAAAAAGTGAAAACCTTGAAAGCGCAAAACTCCGAGCTGGCATCCACGGC
CAACATGCTCAGGGAACAGGTGGCACAGCTTAAGCAGAAAGTCATGAACCACGTTAACAGTGGGTGCCAA
CTCATGCTAACGCAGCAGTTGCAAACGTTTGAGCAGAAGCTGATCTCGGAGGAGGACCTGTGATGAGGTC
GACCTCGAGGGGGGGCCCGGTACCTTAATTAATTAAGGTACCAGGTAAGTGTACCCAATTCGCCCTATA
