>Addgene plasmid #47443 | Flag-JunWT-Myc | addgene partial sequence | sequence record 68204 | CMV-F 5'-CGCAAATGGGCGGTAGGCGTG-3'
AGCAGAGCTGGTTTAGTGAACCGTCAGATCCGCTAGCGATTACGCCAAGCTCGAAATTAACCCTCACTAA
AGGGAACAAAAGCTGGAGCTCCACCGCGGTGGCGGCCGCCACCATGGATTACAAGGATGACGACGATAAG
GCCCGGGCGGATCCCCCGGGCTGCAGGAATTCGATGACTGCAAAGATGGAAACGACCTTCTACGACGATG
CCCTCAACGCCTCGTTCCTCCAGTCCGAGAGCGGTGCCTACGGCTACAGTAACCCTAAGATCCTAAAACA
GAGCATGACCTTGAACCTGGCCGACCCGGTGGGCAGTCTGAAGCCGCACCTCCGCGCCAAGAACTCGGAC
CTTCTCACGTCGCCCGACGTCGGGCTGCTCAAGCTGGCGTCGCCGGAGCTGGAGCGCCTGATCATCCAGT
CCAGCAATGGGCACATCACCACTACACCGACCCCCACCCAGTTCTTGTGCCCCAAGAACGTGACCGACGA
GCAGGAGGGCTTCGCCGAGGGCTTCGTGCGCGCCCTGGCTGAACTGCATAGCCAGAACACGCTTCCCAGT
GTCACCTCCGCGGCACAGCCGGTCAGCGGGGCGGGCATGGTGGCTCCCGCGGTGGCCTCAGTAGCAGGCG
CTGGCGGCGGTGGTGGCTACAGCGCCAGCCTGCACAGTGAGCCTCCGGTCTACGCCAACCTCAGCAACTT
CAACCCGGGTGCGCTGAGCAGCGGCGGTGGGGCGCCCTCCTATGGCGCGGCCGGGCTGGCCTTTCCCTCG
CAGCCGCAGCAGCAGCAGCAGCCGCCTCAGCCGCCGCACCACTTGCCCCAACAGATCCCGGTGCAGCACC
CGCGGCTGCAAGCCCTGAAGGAAGAGCCGCAGACCGTGCCGGAGATGCCGGGAGAGACGCCGCCCCTGTC
CCCTATCGACATGGAGTCTCAGGAGCGGATCAAGGCAGAGAGGAAGCGCATGAGGAACCGCATTGCCGCC
TCCA
