LOCUS       Exported 5342 bp ds-DNA circular SYN 12-MAY-2021
DEFINITION  mammalian expression of WT c-Jun.
ACCESSION   .
VERSION     .
KEYWORDS    Flag-JunWT-Myc
SOURCE      synthetic DNA construct
  ORGANISM  synthetic DNA construct
REFERENCE   1 (bases 1 to 5342)
  AUTHORS   Aguilera C, Nakagawa K, Sancho R, Chakraborty A, Hendrich B, Behrens
            A
  TITLE     c-Jun N-terminal phosphorylation antagonises recruitment of the
            Mbd3/NuRD repressor complex.
  JOURNAL   Nature. 2011 Jan 13;469(7329):231-5. doi: 10.1038/nature09607. Epub
            2011 Jan 2.
  PUBMED    21196933
REFERENCE   2 (bases 1 to 5342)
  AUTHORS   .
  TITLE     Direct Submission
  JOURNAL   Exported May 12, 2021 from SnapGene Server 1.1.58
            http://www.snapgene.com
FEATURES             Location/Qualifiers
     source          1..5342
                     /organism="synthetic DNA construct"
                     /mol_type="other DNA"
     enhancer        68..371
                     /label=CMV enhancer
                     /note="human cytomegalovirus immediate early enhancer"
     promoter        372..575
                     /label=CMV promoter
                     /note="human cytomegalovirus (CMV) immediate early
                     promoter"
     primer_bind     526..546
                     /label=CMV-F
                     /note="Human CMV immediate early promoter, forward primer"
     promoter        621..639
                     /label=T3 promoter
                     /note="promoter for bacteriophage T3 RNA polymerase"
     regulatory      674..683
                     /regulatory_class="other"
                     /note="vertebrate consensus sequence for strong initiation
                     of translation (Kozak, 1987)"
     CDS             683..706
                     /codon_start=1
                     /product="FLAG(R) epitope tag, followed by an enterokinase
                     cleavage site"
                     /label=FLAG
                     /translation="DYKDDDDK"
     CDS             1742..1771
                     /codon_start=1
                     /product="Myc (human c-Myc proto-oncogene) epitope tag"
                     /label=Myc
                     /translation="EQKLISEEDL"
     primer_bind     complement(1844..1863)
                     /label=T7
                     /note="T7 promoter, forward primer"
     promoter        complement(1845..1863)
                     /label=T7 promoter
                     /note="promoter for bacteriophage T7 RNA polymerase"
     polyA_signal    2137..2258
                     /label=SV40 poly(A) signal
                     /note="SV40 polyadenylation signal"
     primer_bind     complement(2174..2193)
                     /label=SV40pA-R
                     /note="SV40 polyA, reverse primer"
     primer_bind     2228..2247
                     /label=EBV-rev
                     /note="SV40 polyA terminator, reverse primer"
     rep_origin      complement(2265..2720)
                     /direction=LEFT
                     /label=f1 ori
                     /note="f1 bacteriophage origin of replication; arrow
                     indicates direction of (+) strand synthesis"
     primer_bind     complement(2402..2423)
                     /label=F1ori-F
                     /note="F1 origin, forward primer"
     primer_bind     2614..2633
                     /label=F1ori-R
                     /note="F1 origin, reverse primer"
     promoter        2747..2851
                     /gene="bla"
                     /label=AmpR promoter
     promoter        2853..3210
                     /label=SV40 promoter
                     /note="SV40 enhancer and early promoter"
     primer_bind     complement(2876..2896)
                     /label=pBABE 3'
                     /note="SV40 enhancer, reverse primer for pBABE vectors"
     rep_origin      3061..3196
                     /label=SV40 ori
                     /note="SV40 origin of replication"
     primer_bind     3123..3142
                     /label=SV40pro-F
                     /note="SV40 promoter/origin, forward primer"
     CDS             3245..4039
                     /codon_start=1
                     /gene="aph(3')-II (or nptII)"
                     /product="aminoglycoside phosphotransferase from Tn5"
                     /label=NeoR/KanR
                     /note="confers resistance to neomycin, kanamycin, and G418
                     (Geneticin(R))"
                     /translation="MIEQDGLHAGSPAAWVERLFGYDWAQQTIGCSDAAVFRLSAQGRP
                     VLFVKTDLSGALNELQDEAARLSWLATTGVPCAAVLDVVTEAGRDWLLLGEVPGQDLLS
                     SHLAPAEKVSIMADAMRRLHTLDPATCPFDHQAKHRIERARTRMEAGLVDQDDLDEEHQ
                     GLAPAELFARLKASMPDGEDLVVTHGDACLPNIMVENGRFSGFIDCGRLGVADRYQDIA
                     LATRDIAEELGGEWADRFLVLYGIAAPDSQRIAFYRLLDEFF"
     primer_bind     complement(3299..3318)
                     /label=Neo-R
                     /note="Neomycin resistance gene, reverse primer"
     primer_bind     3909..3928
                     /label=Neo-F
                     /note="Neomycin resistance gene, forward primer"
     primer_bind     complement(4227..4246)
                     /label=TK-pA-R
                     /note="Thymidine kinase polyA, reverse primer"
     polyA_signal    4271..4318
                     /label=HSV TK poly(A) signal
                     /note="herpes simplex virus thymidine kinase
                     polyadenylation signal (Cole and Stacy, 1985)"
     rep_origin      4647..5235
                     /direction=RIGHT
                     /label=ori
                     /note="high-copy-number ColE1/pMB1/pBR322/pUC origin of
                     replication"
     primer_bind     5136..5155
                     /label=pBR322ori-F
                     /note="pBR322 origin, forward primer"
ORIGIN
        1 catgcattag ttattaatag taatcaatta cggggtcatt agttcatagc ccatatatgg
       61 agttccgcgt tacataactt acggtaaatg gcccgcctgg ctgaccgccc aacgaccccc
      121 gcccattgac gtcaataatg acgtatgttc ccatagtaac gccaataggg actttccatt
      181 gacgtcaatg ggtggagtat ttacggtaaa ctgcccactt ggcagtacat caagtgtatc
      241 atatgccaag tacgccccct attgacgtca atgacggtaa atggcccgcc tggcattatg
      301 cccagtacat gaccttatgg gactttccta cttggcagta catctacgta ttagtcatcg
      361 ctattaccat ggtgatgcgg ttttggcagt acatcaatgg gcgtggatag cggtttgact
      421 cacggggatt tccaagtctc caccccattg acgtcaatgg gagtttgttt tggcaccaaa
      481 atcaacggga ctttccaaaa tgtcgtaaca actccgcccc attgacgcaa atgggcggta
      541 ggcgtgtacg gtgggaggtc tatataagca gagctggttt agtgaaccgt cagatccgct
      601 agcgattacg ccaagctcga aattaaccct cactaaaggg aacaaaagct ggagctccac
      661 cgcggtggcg gccgccacca tggattacaa ggatgacgac gataaggccc gggcggatcc
      721 cccgggctgc aggaattcga tgactgcaaa gatggaaacg accttctacg acgatgccct
      781 caacgcctcg ttcctccagt ccgagagcgg tgcctacggc tacagtaacc ctaagatcct
      841 aaaacagagc atgaccttga acctggccga cccggtgggc agtctgaagc cgcacctccg
      901 cgccaagaac tcggaccttc tcacgtcgcc cgacgtcggg ctgctcaagc tggcgtcgcc
      961 ggagctggag cgcctgatca tccagtccag caatgggcac atcaccacta caccgacccc
     1021 cacccagttc ttgtgcccca agaacgtgac cgacgagcag gagggcttcg ccgagggctt
     1081 cgtgcgcgcc ctggctgaac tgcatagcca gaacacgctt cccagtgtca cctccgcggc
     1141 acagccggtc agcggggcgg gcatggtggc tcccgcggtg gcctcagtag caggcgctgg
     1201 cggcggtggt ggctacagcg ccagcctgca cagtgagcct ccggtctacg ccaacctcag
     1261 caacttcaac ccgggtgcgc tgagcagcgg cggtggggcg ccctcctatg gcgcggccgg
     1321 gctggccttt ccctcgcagc cgcagcagca gcagcagccg cctcagccgc cgcaccactt
     1381 gccccaacag atcccggtgc agcacccgcg gctgcaagcc ctgaaggaag agccgcagac
     1441 cgtgccggag atgccgggag agacgccgcc cctgtcccct atcgacatgg agtctcagga
     1501 gcggatcaag gcagagagga agcgcatgag gaaccgcatt gccgcctcca agtgccggaa
     1561 aaggaagctg gagcggatcg ctcggctaga ggaaaaagtg aaaaccttga aagcgcaaaa
     1621 ctccgagctg gcatccacgg ccaacatgct cagggaacag gtggcacagc ttaagcagaa
     1681 agtcatgaac cacgttaaca gtgggtgcca actcatgcta acgcagcagt tgcaaacgtt
     1741 tgagcagaag ctgatctcgg aggaggacct gtgatgaggt cgacctcgag ggggggcccg
     1801 gtaccttaat taattaaggt accaggtaag tgtacccaat tcgccctata gtgagtcgta
     1861 ttacaattca ctcgatcgcc cttcccaaca gttgcgcagc ctgaatggcg aatggagatc
     1921 caatttttaa gtgtataatg tgttaaacta ctgattctaa ttgtttgtgt attttagatt
     1981 cacagtccca aggctcattt caggcccctc agtcctcaca gtctgttcat gatcataatc
     2041 agccatacca catttgtaga ggttttactt gctttaaaaa acctcccaca cctccccctg
     2101 aacctgaaac ataaaatgaa tgcaattgtt gttgttaact tgtttattgc agcttataat
     2161 ggttacaaat aaagcaatag catcacaaat ttcacaaata aagcattttt ttcactgcat
     2221 tctagttgtg gtttgtccaa actcatcaat gtatcttaac gcgtaaattg taagcgttaa
     2281 tattttgtta aaattcgcgt taaatttttg ttaaatcagc tcatttttta accaataggc
     2341 cgaaatcggc aaaatccctt ataaatcaaa agaatagacc gagatagggt tgagtgttgt
     2401 tccagtttgg aacaagagtc cactattaaa gaacgtggac tccaacgtca aaggnnnnnn
     2461 nnnnnnnnnn nnnnnnnnnn nnnnnnnnnn nnnnnnnnnn nnntnnnnnn nnnnnnnnnn
     2521 nnnnnnnnnn nnnnnnnnnn nnnnnnnnnn nnnnnnnnnn nnnnnnnnnn nnnnnnnnnn
     2581 nnnnnnnnnn nnnnngnnnn nnnnnnnnnn nnnnnnnnnn nnnnnnnnnn nnnnnnnnnn
     2641 nnnnnnnnnn nnnnnnnnnn nnnnnnnnnn nnnnnnnnnn nnnnnnnnnn nnnnnnnnnn
     2701 nnnnnnnnnn nnnnnnnnnn caggtggcac ttttcgggga aatgtgcgcg gaacccctat
     2761 ttgtttattt ttctaaatac attcaaatat gtatccgctc atgagacaat aaccctgata
     2821 aatgcttcaa taatattgaa aaaggaagaa tcctgaggcg gaaagaacca gctgtggaat
     2881 gtgtgtcagt tagggtgtgg aaagtcccca ggctccccag caggcagaag tatgcaaagc
     2941 atgcatctca attagtcagc aaccaggtgt ggaaagtccc caggctcccc agcaggcaga
     3001 agtatgcaaa gcatgcatct caattagtca gcaaccatag tcccgcccct aactccgccc
     3061 atcccgcccc taactccgcc cagttccgcc cattctccgc cccatggctg actaattttt
     3121 tttatttatg cagaggccga ggccgcctcg gcctctgagc tattccagaa gtagtgagga
     3181 ggcttttttg gaggcctagg cttttgcaaa gatcgatcaa gagacaggat gaggatcgtt
     3241 tcgcatgatt gaacaagatg gattgcacgc aggttctccg gccgcttggg tggagaggct
     3301 attcggctat gactgggcac aacagacaat cggctgctct gatgccgccg tgttccggct
     3361 gtcagcgcag gggcgcccgg ttctttttgt caagaccgac ctgtccggtg ccctgaatga
     3421 actgcaagac gaggcagcgc ggctatcgtg gctggccacg acgggcgttc cttgcgcagc
     3481 tgtgctcgac gttgtcactg aagcgggaag ggactggctg ctattgggcg aagtgccggg
     3541 gcaggatctc ctgtcatctc accttgctcc tgccgagaaa gtatccatca tggctgatgc
     3601 aatgcggcgg ctgcatacgc ttgatccggc tacctgccca ttcgaccacc aagcgaaaca
     3661 tcgcatcgag cgagcacgta ctcggatgga agccggtctt gtcgatcagg atgatctgga
     3721 cgaagaacat caggggctcg cgccagccga actgttcgcc aggctcaagg cgagcatgcc
     3781 cgacggcgag gatctcgtcg tgacccatgg cgatgcctgc ttgccgaata tcatggtgga
     3841 aaatggccgc ttttctggat tcatcgactg tggccggctg ggtgtggcgg accgctatca
     3901 ggacatagcg ttggctaccc gtgatattgc tgaagaactt ggcggcgaat gggctgaccg
     3961 cttcctcgtg ctttacggta tcgccgctcc cgattcgcag cgcatcgcct tctatcgcct
     4021 tcttgacgag ttcttctgag cgggactctg gggttcgaaa tgaccgacca agcgacgccc
     4081 aacctgccat cacgagattt cgattccacc gccgccttct atgaaaggtt gggcttcgga
     4141 atcgttttcc gggacgccgg ctggatgatc ctccagcgcg gggatctcat gctggagttc
     4201 ttcgcccacc ctagggggag gctaactgaa acacggaagg agacaatacc ggaaggaacc
     4261 cgcgctatga cggcaataaa aagacagaat aaaacgcacg gtgttgggtc gtttgttcat
     4321 aaacgcgggg ttcggtccca gggctggcac tctgtcgata ccccaccgag accccattgg
     4381 ggccaatacg cccgcgtttc ttccttttcc ccaccccacc ccccaagttc gggtgaaggc
     4441 ccagggctcg cagccaacgt cggggcggca ggccctgcca tagcctcagg ttactcatat
     4501 atactttaga ttgatttaaa acttcatttt taatttaaaa ggatctaggt gaagatcctt
     4561 tttgataatc tcatgaccaa aatcccttaa cgtgagtttt cgttccactg agcgtcagac
     4621 cccgtagaaa agatcaaagg atcttcttga gatccttttt ttctgcgcgt aatctgctgc
     4681 ttgcaaacaa aaaaaccacc gctaccagcg gtggtttgtt tgccggatca agagctacca
     4741 actctttttc cgaaggtaac tggcttcagc agagcgcaga taccaaatac tgttcttcta
     4801 gtgtagccgt agttaggcca ccacttcaag aactctgtag caccgcctac atacctcgct
     4861 ctgctaatcc tgttaccagt ggctgctgcc agtggcgata agtcgtgtct taccgggttg
     4921 gactcaagac gatagttacc ggataaggcg cagcggtcgg gctgaacggg gggttcgtgc
     4981 acacagccca gcttggagcg aacgacctac accgaactga gatacctaca gcgtgagcta
     5041 tgagaaagcg ccacgcttcc cgaagggaga aaggcggaca ggtatccggt aagcggcagg
     5101 gtcggaacag gagagcgcac gagggagctt ccagggggaa acgcctggta tctttatagt
     5161 cctgtcgggt ttcgccacct ctgacttgag cgtcgatttt tgtgatgctc gtcagggggg
     5221 cggagcctat ggaaaaacgc cagcaacgcg gcctttttac ggttcctggc cttttgctgg
     5281 ccttttgctc acatgttctt tcctgcgtta tcccctgatt ctgtggataa ccgtattacc
     5341 gc
//
